>Addgene plasmid #183304 | CROP_C9_Puro_JAK3 | addgene full sequence | sequence record 362641 | Addgene NGS Result
TTACGCCAAGCGCGCAATTAACCCTCACTAAAGGGAACAAAAGCTGGAGCTGCAAGCTTAATGTAGTCTT
ATGCAATACTCTTGTAGTCTTGCAACATGGTAACGATGAGTTAGCAACATGCCTTACAAGGAGAGAAAAA
GCACCGTGCATGCCGATTGGTGGAAGTAAGGTGGTACGATCGTGCCTTATTAGGAAGGCAACAGACGGGT
CTGACATGGATTGGACGAACCACTGAATTGCCGCATTGCAGAGATATTGTATTTAAGTGCCTAGCTCGAT
ACATAAACGGGTCTCTCTGGTTAGACCAGATCTGAGCCTGGGAGCTCTCTGGCTAACTAGGGAACCCACT
GCTTAAGCCTCAATAAAGCTTGCCTTGAGTGCTTCAAGTAGTGTGTGCCCGTCTGTTGTGTGACTCTGGT
AACTAGAGATCCCTCAGACCCTTTTAGTCAGTGTGGAAAATCTCTAGCAGTGGCGCCCGAACAGGGACTT
GAAAGCGAAAGGGAAACCAGAGGAGCTCTCTCGACGCAGGACTCGGCTTGCTGAAGCGCGCACGGCAAGA
GGCGAGGGGCGGCGACTGGTGAGTACGCCAAAAATTTTGACTAGCGGAGGCTAGAAGGAGAGAGATGGGT
GCGAGAGCGTCAGTATTAAGCGGGGGAGAATTAGATCGCGATGGGAAAAAATTCGGTTAAGGCCAGGGGG
AAAGAAAAAATATAAATTAAAACATATAGTATGGGCAAGCAGGGAGCTAGAACGATTCGCAGTTAATCCT
GGCCTGTTAGAAACATCAGAAGGCTGTAGACAAATACTGGGACAGCTACAACCATCCCTTCAGACAGGAT
CAGAAGAACTTAGATCATTATATAATACAGTAGCAACCCTCTATTGTGTGCATCAAAGGATAGAGATAAA
AGACACCAAGGAAGCTTTAGACAAGATAGAGGAAGAGCAAAACAAAAGTAAGACCACCGCACAGCAAGCG
GCCGCTGATCTTCAGACCTGGAGGAGGAGATATGAGGGACAATTGGAGAAGTGAATTATATAAATATAAA
GTAGTAAAAATTGAACCATTAGGAGTAGCACCCACCAAGGCAAAGAGAAGAGTGGTGCAGAGAGAAAAAA
GAGCAGTGGGAATAGGAGCTTTGTTCCTTGGGTTCTTGGGAGCAGCAGGAAGCACTATGGGCGCAGCGTC
AATGACGCTGACGGTACAGGCCAGACAATTATTGTCTGGTATAGTGCAGCAGCAGAACAATTTGCTGAGG
GCTATTGAGGCGCAACAGCATCTGTTGCAACTCACAGTCTGGGGCATCAAGCAGCTCCAGGCAAGAATCC
TGGCTGTGGAAAGATACCTAAAGGATCAACAGCTCCTGGGGATTTGGGGTTGCTCTGGAAAACTCATTTG
CACCACTGCTGTGCCTTGGAATGCTAGTTGGAGTAATAAATCTCTGGAACAGATTTGGAATCACACGACC
TGGATGGAGTGGGACAGAGAAATTAACAATTACACAAGCTTAATACACTCCTTAATTGAAGAATCGCAAA
ACCAGCAAGAAAAGAATGAACAAGAATTATTGGAATTAGATAAATGGGCAAGTTTGTGGAATTGGTTTAA
CATAACAAATTGGCTGTGGTATATAAAATTATTCATAATGATAGTAGGAGGCTTGGTAGGTTTAAGAATA
GTTTTTGCTGTACTTTCTATAGTGAATAGAGTTAGGCAGGGATATTCACCATTATCGTTTCAGAATCTTG
AGACAAATGGCAGTATTCATCCACAATTTTAAAAGAAAAGGGGGGATTGGGGGGTACAGTGCAGGGGAAA
GAATAGTAGACATAATAGCAACAGACATACAAACTAAAGAATTACAAAAACAAATTACAAAAATTCAAAA
TTTTCGGGTTTATTACAGGGACAGCAGAGATCCACTTTGGCGCCGGCTCGAGGGGGCCCGGGTGCAAAGA
TGGATAAAGTTTTAAACAGAGAGGAATCTTTGCAGCTAATGGACCTTCTAGGTCTTGAAAGGAGTGGGAA
TTGGCTCCGTAGGTCTTGAAAGGAGTGGGAATTGGCTCCGGTGCCCGTCAGTGGGCAGAGCGCACATCGC
CCACAGTCCCCGAGAAGTTGGGGGGAGGGGTCGGCAATTGATCCGGTGCCTAGAGAAGGTGGCGCGGGGT
AAACTGGGAAAGTGATGTCGTGTACTGGCTCCGCCTTTTTCCCGAGGGTGGGGGAGAACCGTATATAAGT
GCAGTAGTCGCCGTGAACGTTCTTTTTCGCAACGGGTTTGCCGCCAGAACACAGGACCGGTTCTAGAGCG
CTGCCACCATGGACAAGAAGTACAGCATCGGCCTGGACATCGGCACCAACTCTGTGGGCTGGGCCGTGAT
CACCGACGAGTACAAGGTGCCCAGCAAGAAATTCAAGGTGCTGGGCAACACCGACCGGCACAGCATCAAG
AAGAACCTGATCGGAGCCCTGCTGTTCGACAGCGGCGAAACAGCCGAGGCCACCCGGCTGAAGAGAACCG
CCAGAAGAAGATACACCAGACGGAAGAACCGGATCTGCTATCTGCAAGAGATCTTCAGCAACGAGATGGC
CAAGGTGGACGACAGCTTCTTCCACAGACTGGAAGAGTCCTTCCTGGTGGAAGAGGATAAGAAGCACGAG
CGGCACCCCATCTTCGGCAACATCGTGGACGAGGTGGCCTACCACGAGAAGTACCCCACCATCTACCACC
TGAGAAAGAAACTGGTGGACAGCACCGACAAGGCCGACCTGCGGCTGATCTATCTGGCCCTGGCCCACAT
GATCAAGTTCCGGGGCCACTTCCTGATCGAGGGCGACCTGAACCCCGACAACAGCGACGTGGACAAGCTG
TTCATCCAGCTGGTGCAGACCTACAACCAGCTGTTCGAGGAAAACCCCATCAACGCCAGCGGCGTGGACG
CCAAGGCCATCCTGTCTGCCAGACTGAGCAAGAGCAGACGGCTGGAAAATCTGATCGCCCAGCTGCCCGG
CGAGAAGAAGAATGGCCTGTTCGGAAACCTGATTGCCCTGAGCCTGGGCCTGACCCCCAACTTCAAGAGC
AACTTCGACCTGGCCGAGGATGCCAAACTGCAGCTGAGCAAGGACACCTACGACGACGACCTGGACAACC
TGCTGGCCCAGATCGGCGACCAGTACGCCGACCTGTTTCTGGCCGCCAAGAACCTGTCCGACGCCATCCT
GCTGAGCGACATCCTGAGAGTGAACACCGAGATCACCAAGGCCCCCCTGAGCGCCTCTATGATCAAGAGA
TACGACGAGCACCACCAGGACCTGACCCTGCTGAAAGCTCTCGTGCGGCAGCAGCTGCCTGAGAAGTACA
AAGAGATTTTCTTCGACCAGAGCAAGAACGGCTACGCCGGCTACATTGACGGCGGAGCCAGCCAGGAAGA
GTTCTACAAGTTCATCAAGCCCATCCTGGAAAAGATGGACGGCACCGAGGAACTGCTCGTGAAGCTGAAC
AGAGAGGACCTGCTGCGGAAGCAGCGGACCTTCGACAACGGCAGCATCCCCCACCAGATCCACCTGGGAG
AGCTGCACGCCATTCTGCGGCGGCAGGAAGATTTTTACCCATTCCTGAAGGACAACCGGGAAAAGATCGA
GAAGATCCTGACCTTCCGCATCCCCTACTACGTGGGCCCTCTGGCCAGGGGAAACAGCAGATTCGCCTGG
ATGACCAGAAAGAGCGAGGAAACCATCACCCCCTGGAACTTCGAGGAAGTGGTGGACAAGGGCGCTTCCG
CCCAGAGCTTCATCGAGCGGATGACCAACTTCGATAAGAACCTGCCCAACGAGAAGGTGCTGCCCAAGCA
CAGCCTGCTGTACGAGTACTTCACCGTGTATAACGAGCTGACCAAAGTGAAATACGTGACCGAGGGAATG
AGAAAGCCCGCCTTCCTGAGCGGCGAGCAGAAAAAGGCCATCGTGGACCTGCTGTTCAAGACCAACCGGA
AAGTGACCGTGAAGCAGCTGAAAGAGGACTACTTCAAGAAAATCGAGTGCTTCGACTCCGTGGAAATCTC
CGGCGTGGAAGATCGGTTCAACGCCTCCCTGGGCACATACCACGATCTGCTGAAAATTATCAAGGACAAG
GACTTCCTGGACAATGAGGAAAACGAGGACATTCTGGAAGATATCGTGCTGACCCTGACACTGTTTGAGG
ACAGAGAGATGATCGAGGAACGGCTGAAAACCTATGCCCACCTGTTCGACGACAAAGTGATGAAGCAGCT
GAAGCGGCGGAGATACACCGGCTGGGGCAGGCTGAGCCGGAAGCTGATCAACGGCATCCGGGACAAGCAG
TCCGGCAAGACAATCCTGGATTTCCTGAAGTCCGACGGCTTCGCCAACAGAAACTTCATGCAGCTGATCC
ACGACGACAGCCTGACCTTTAAAGAGGACATCCAGAAAGCCCAGGTGTCCGGCCAGGGCGATAGCCTGCA
CGAGCACATTGCCAATCTGGCCGGCAGCCCCGCCATTAAGAAGGGCATCCTGCAGACAGTGAAGGTGGTG
GACGAGCTCGTGAAAGTGATGGGCCGGCACAAGCCCGAGAACATCGTGATCGAAATGGCCAGAGAGAACC
AGACCACCCAGAAGGGACAGAAGAACAGCCGCGAGAGAATGAAGCGGATCGAAGAGGGCATCAAAGAGCT
GGGCAGCCAGATCCTGAAAGAACACCCCGTGGAAAACACCCAGCTGCAGAACGAGAAGCTGTACCTGTAC
TACCTGCAGAATGGGCGGGATATGTACGTGGACCAGGAACTGGACATCAACCGGCTGTCCGACTACGATG
TGGACCATATCGTGCCTCAGAGCTTTCTGAAGGACGACTCCATCGACAACAAGGTGCTGACCAGAAGCGA
CAAGAACCGGGGCAAGAGCGACAACGTGCCCTCCGAAGAGGTCGTGAAGAAGATGAAGAACTACTGGCGG
CAGCTGCTGAACGCCAAGCTGATTACCCAGAGAAAGTTCGACAATCTGACCAAGGCCGAGAGAGGCGGCC
TGAGCGAACTGGATAAGGCCGGCTTCATCAAGAGACAGCTGGTGGAAACCCGGCAGATCACAAAGCACGT
GGCACAGATCCTGGACTCCCGGATGAACACTAAGTACGACGAGAATGACAAGCTGATCCGGGAAGTGAAA
GTGATCACCCTGAAGTCCAAGCTGGTGTCCGATTTCCGGAAGGATTTCCAGTTTTACAAAGTGCGCGAGA
TCAACAACTACCACCACGCCCACGACGCCTACCTGAACGCCGTCGTGGGAACCGCCCTGATCAAAAAGTA
CCCTAAGCTGGAAAGCGAGTTCGTGTACGGCGACTACAAGGTGTACGACGTGCGGAAGATGATCGCCAAG
AGCGAGCAGGAAATCGGCAAGGCTACCGCCAAGTACTTCTTCTACAGCAACATCATGAACTTTTTCAAGA
CCGAGATTACCCTGGCCAACGGCGAGATCCGGAAGCGGCCTCTGATCGAGACAAACGGCGAAACCGGGGA
GATCGTGTGGGATAAGGGCCGGGATTTTGCCACCGTGCGGAAAGTGCTGAGCATGCCCCAAGTGAATATC
GTGAAAAAGACCGAGGTGCAGACAGGCGGCTTCAGCAAAGAGTCTATCCTGCCCAAGAGGAACAGCGATA
AGCTGATCGCCAGAAAGAAGGACTGGGACCCTAAGAAGTACGGCGGCTTCGACAGCCCCACCGTGGCCTA
TTCTGTGCTGGTGGTGGCCAAAGTGGAAAAGGGCAAGTCCAAGAAACTGAAGAGTGTGAAAGAGCTGCTG
GGGATCACCATCATGGAAAGAAGCAGCTTCGAGAAGAATCCCATCGACTTTCTGGAAGCCAAGGGCTACA
AAGAAGTGAAAAAGGACCTGATCATCAAGCTGCCTAAGTACTCCCTGTTCGAGCTGGAAAACGGCCGGAA
GAGAATGCTGGCCTCTGCCGGCGAACTGCAGAAGGGAAACGAACTGGCCCTGCCCTCCAAATATGTGAAC
TTCCTGTACCTGGCCAGCCACTATGAGAAGCTGAAGGGCTCCCCCGAGGATAATGAGCAGAAACAGCTGT
TTGTGGAACAGCACAAGCACTACCTGGACGAGATCATCGAGCAGATCAGCGAGTTCTCCAAGAGAGTGAT
CCTGGCCGACGCTAATCTGGACAAAGTGCTGTCCGCCTACAACAAGCACCGGGATAAGCCCATCAGAGAG
CAGGCCGAGAATATCATCCACCTGTTTACCCTGACCAATCTGGGAGCCCCTGCCGCCTTCAAGTACTTTG
ACACCACCATCGACCGGAAGAGGTACACCAGCACCAAAGAGGTGCTGGACGCCACCCTGATCCACCAGAG
CATCACCGGCCTGTACGAGACACGGATCGACCTGTCTCAGCTGGGAGGCGACAAGCGACCTGCCGCCACA
AAGAAGGCTGGACAGGCTAAGAAGAAGAAAGATTACAAAGACGATGACGATAAGGGATCCGGCGCAACAA
ACTTCTCTCTGCTGAAACAAGCCGGAGATGTCGAAGAGAATCCTGGACCGATGACCGAGTACAAGCCCAC
GGTGCGCCTCGCCACCCGCGACGACGTCCCCAGGGCCGTACGCACCCTCGCCGCCGCGTTCGCCGACTAC
CCCGCCACGCGCCACACCGTCGATCCGGACCGCCACATCGAGCGGGTCACCGAGCTGCAAGAACTCTTCC
TCACGCGCGTCGGGCTCGACATCGGCAAGGTGTGGGTCGCGGACGACGGCGCCGCCGTGGCGGTCTGGAC
CACGCCGGAGAGCGTCGAAGCGGGGGCGGTGTTCGCCGAGATCGGCCCGCGCATGGCCGAGTTGAGCGGT
TCCCGGCTGGCCGCGCAGCAACAGATGGAAGGCCTCCTGGCGCCGCACCGGCCCAAGGAGCCCGCGTGGT
TCCTGGCCACCGTCGGAGTCTCGCCCGACCACCAGGGCAAGGGTCTGGGCAGCGCCGTCGTGCTCCCCGG
AGTGGAGGCGGCCGAGCGCGCCGGGGTGCCCGCCTTCCTGGAGACCTCCGCGCCCCGCAACCTCCCCTTC
TACGAGCGGCTCGGCTTCACCGTCACCGCCGACGTCGAGGTGCCCGAAGGACCGCGCACCTGGTGCATGA
CCCGCAAGCCCGGTGCCTGAACGCGTTAAGTCGACAATCAACCTCTGGATTACAAAATTTGTGAAAGATT
GACTGGTATTCTTAACTATGTTGCTCCTTTTACGCTATGTGGATACGCTGCTTTAATGCCTTTGTATCAT
GCTATTGCTTCCCGTATGGCTTTCATTTTCTCCTCCTTGTATAAATCCTGGTTGCTGTCTCTTTATGAGG
AGTTGTGGCCCGTTGTCAGGCAACGTGGCGTGGTGTGCACTGTGTTTGCTGACGCAACCCCCACTGGTTG
GGGCATTGCCACCACCTGTCAGCTCCTTTCCGGGACTTTCGCTTTCCCCCTCCCTATTGCCACGGCGGAA
CTCATCGCCGCCTGCCTTGCCCGCTGCTGGACAGGGGCTCGGCTGTTGGGCACTGACAATTCCGTGGTGT
TGTCGGGGAAATCATCGTCCTTTCCTTGGCTGCTCGCCTGTGTTGCCACCTGGATTCTGCGCGGGACGTC
CTTCTGCTACGTCCCTTCGGCCCTCAATCCAGCGGACCTTCCTTCCCGCGGCCTGCTGCCGGCTCTGCGG
CCTCTTCCGCGTCTTCGCCTTCGCCCTCAGACGAGTCGGATCTCCCTTTGGGCCGCCTCCCCGCGTCGAC
TTTAAGACCAATGACTTACAAGGCAGCTGTAGATCTTAGCCACTTTTTAAAAGAAAAGGGGGGACTGGAA
GGGCTAATTCACTCCCAACGAAGACAAGATTTCACCATTATCGTTTCAGACCCACCTCCCAACCCCGAGG
GGACCCAGAGAGGGCCTATTTCCCATGATTCCTTCATATTTGCATATACGATACAAGGCTGTTAGAGAGA
TAATTAGAATTAATTTGACTGTAAACACAAAGATATTAGTACAAAATACGTGACGTAGAAAGTAATAATT
TCTTGGGTAGTTTGCAGTTTTAAAATTATGTTTTAAAATGGACTATCATATGCTTACCGTAACTTGAAAG
TATTTCGATTTCTTGGCTTTATATATCTTGTGGAAAGGACGAAACACCGGGAAGCTGTCAAAGTCCTGGG
TTTTAGAGCTAGAAATAGCAAGTTAAAATAAGGCTAGTCCGTTATCAACTTGAAAAAGTGGCACCGAGTC
GGTGCTTTTTTAAGCTTGGCGTAACTAGATCTTGAGACACTGCTTTTTGCTTGTACTGGGTCTCTCTGGT
TAGACCAGATCTGAGCCTGGGAGCTCTCTGGCTAACTAGGGAACCCACTGCTTAAGCCTCAATAAAGCTT
GCCTTGAGTGCTTCAAGTAGTGTGTGCCCGTCTGTTGTGTGACTCTGGTAACTAGAGATCCCTCAGACCC
TTTTAGTCAGTGTGGAAAATCTCTAGCAGTACGTATAGTAGTTCATGTCATCTTATTATTCAGTATTTAT
AACTTGCAAAGAAATGAATATCAGAGAGTGAGAGGAACTTGTTTATTGCAGCTTATAATGGTTACAAATA
AAGCAATAGCATCACAAATTTCACAAATAAAGCATTTTTTTCACTGCATTCTAGTTGTGGTTTGTCCAAA
CTCATCAATGTATCTTATCATGTCTGGCTCTAGCTATCCCGCCCCTAACTCCGCCCATCCCGCCCCTAAC
TCCGCCCAGTTCCGCCCATTCTCCGCCCCATGGCTGACTAATTTTTTTTATTTATGCAGAGGCCGAGGCC
GCCTCGGCCTCTGAGCTATTCCAGAAGTAGTGAGGAGGCTTTTTTGGAGGCCTAGGGACGTACCCAATTC
GCCCTATAGTGAGTCGTATTACGCGCGCTCACTGGCCGTCGTTTTACAACGTCGTGACTGGGAAAACCCT
GGCGTTACCCAACTTAATCGCCTTGCAGCACATCCCCCTTTCGCCAGCTGGCGTAATAGCGAAGAGGCCC
GCACCGATCGCCCTTCCCAACAGTTGCGCAGCCTGAATGGCGAATGGG
[124 nt withheld, positions 9079-9202]
C
[91 nt withheld, positions 9204-9294]
A
[49 nt withheld, positions 9296-9344]
CCTTTGACGTTGGAGTCCACGTTCTTT
[37 nt withheld, positions 9372-9408]
ACCCTATCTCGGTCTATTCTTTTGATTTATAAGGGATTTTGCCGATTTCGGCCTATTGGTTAAAAAATGA
GCTGATTTAACAAAAATTTAACGCGAATTTTAACAAAATATTAACGCTTACAATTTAGGTGGCACTTTTC
GGGGAAATGTGCGCGGAACCCCTATTTGTTTATTTTTCTAAATACATTCAAATATGTATCCGCTCATGAG
ACAATAACCCTGATAAATGCTTCAATAATATTGAAAAAGGAAGAGTATGAGTATTCAACATTTCCGTGTC
GCCCTTATTCCCTTTTTTGCGGCATTTTGCCTTCCTGTTTTTGCTCACCCAGAAACGCTGGTGAAAGTAA
AAGATGCTGAAGATCAGTTGGGTGCACGAGTGGGTTACATCGAACTGGATCTCAACAGCGGTAAGATCCT
TGAGAGTTTTCGCCCCGAAGAACGTTTTCCAATGATGAGCACTTTTAAAGTTCTGCTATGTGGCGCGGTA
TTATCCCGTATTGACGCCGGGCAAGAGCAACTCGGTCGCCGCATACACTATTCTCAGAATGACTTGGTTG
AGTACTCACCAGTCACAGAAAAGCATCTTACGGATGGCATGACAGTAAGAGAATTATGCAGTGCTGCCAT
AACCATGAGTGATAACACTGCGGCCAACTTACTTCTGACAACGATCGGAGGACCGAAGGAGCTAACCGCT
TTTTTGCACAACATGGGGGATCATGTAACTCGCCTTGATCGTTGGGAACCGGAGCTGAATGAAGCCATAC
CAAACGACGAGCGTGACACCACGATGCCTGTAGCAATGGCAACAACGTTGCGCAAACTATTAACTGGCGA
ACTACTTACTCTAGCTTCCCGGCAACAATTAATAGACTGGATGGAGGCGGATAAAGTTGCAGGACCACTT
CTGCGCTCGGCCCTTCCGGCTGGCTGGTTTATTGCTGATAAATCTGGAGCCGGTGAGCGTGGGTCTCGCG
GTATCATTGCAGCACTGGGGCCAGATGGTAAGCCCTCCCGTATCGTAGTTATCTACACGACGGGGAGTCA
GGCAACTATGGATGAACGAAATAGACAGATCGCTGAGATAGGTGCCTCACTGATTAAGCATTGGTAACTG
TCAGACCAAGTTTACTCATATATACTTTAGATTGATTTAAAACTTCATTTTTAATTTAAAAGGATCTAGG
TGAAGATCCTTTTTGATAATCTCATGACCAAAATCCCTTAACGTGAGTTTTCGTTCCACTGAGCGTCAGA
CCCCGTAGAAAAGATCAAAGGATCTTCTTGAGATCCTTTTTTTCTGCGCGTAATCTGCTGCTTGCAAACA
AAAAAACCACCGCTACCAGCGGTGGTTTGTTTGCCGGATCAAGAGCTACCAACTCTTTTTCCGAAGGTAA
CTGGCTTCAGCAGAGCGCAGATACCAAATACTGTTCTTCTAGTGTAGCCGTAGTTAGGCCACCACTTCAA
GAACTCTGTAGCACCGCCTACATACCTCGCTCTGCTAATCCTGTTACCAGTGGCTGCTGCCAGTGGCGAT
AAGTCGTGTCTTACCGGGTTGGACTCAAGACGATAGTTACCGGATAAGGCGCAGCGGTCGGGCTGAACGG
GGGGTTCGTGCACACAGCCCAGCTTGGAGCGAACGACCTACACCGAACTGAGATACCTACAGCGTGAGCT
ATGAGAAAGCGCCACGCTTCCCGAAGGGAGAAAGGCGGACAGGTATCCGGTAAGCGGCAGGGTCGGAACA
GGAGAGCGCACGAGGGAGCTTCCAGGGGGAAACGCCTGGTATCTTTATAGTCCTGTCGGGTTTCGCCACC
TCTGACTTGAGCGTCGATTTTTGTGATGCTCGTCAGGGGGGCGGAGCCTATGGAAAAACGCCAGCAACGC
GGCCTTTTTACGGTTCCTGGCCTTTTGCTGGCCTTTTGCTCACATGTTCTTTCCTGCGTTATCCCCTGAT
TCTGTGGATAACCGTATTACCGCCTTTGAGTGAGCTGATACCGCTCGCCGCAGCCGAACGACCGAGCGCA
GCGAGTCAGTGAGCGAGGAAGCGGAAGAGCGCCCAATACGCAAACCGCCTCTCCCCGCGCGTTGGCCGAT
TCATTAATGCAGCTGGCACGACAGGTTTCCCGACTGGAAAGCGGGCAGTGAGCGCAACGCAATTAATGTG
AGTTAGCTCACTCATTAGGCACCCCAGGCTTTACACTTTATGCTTCCGGCTCGTATGTTGTGTGGAATTG
TGAGCGGATAACAATTTCACACAGGAAACAGCTATGACCATGA
Features (pLannotate 1.2.2; 30 found; start..end, strand, type, name):
     16..34      +  promoter       T3 promoter: promoter for bacteriophage T3 RNA polymerase
     62..288     +  promoter       RSV promoter: Rous sarcoma virus enhancer/promoter
    289..469     +  LTR            5' LTR (truncated): truncated 5' long terminal repeat (LTR) from HIV-1
    516..641     +  misc_feature   HIV-1 Ψ: packaging signal of human immunodeficiency virus type 1
    625..988     +  CDS            HIV-1 gag (fragment): gag protein from human immunodeficiency virus 1; gag
   1134..1367    +  misc_feature   RRE: The Rev response element (RRE) of HIV-1 allows for Rev-dependent mRNA export from the nucleus to the cytoplasm.
   1777..1894    +  misc_feature   cPPT/CTS: central polypurine tract and central termination sequence of HIV-1
   1960..2026    +  CDS            small t antigen (fragment): SV40 (simian virus 40) small t antigen
   2040..2057    +  CDS            small t antigen (fragment): SV40 (simian virus 40) small t antigen
   2083..2294    +  promoter       EF-1α core promoter: core promoter for human elongation factor EF-1α
   2319..6422    +  CDS            Cas9: Cas9 (Csn1) endonuclease from the Streptococcus pyogenes Type II CRISPR/Cas system generates RNA-guided double strand breaks in DNA
   6561..7160    +  CDS            PuroR (fragment): puromycin N-acetyltransferase; pac from Streptomyces; confers resistance to puromycin
   7176..7764    +  misc_feature   WPRE: woodchuck hepatitis virus posttranscriptional regulatory element
   7760..7870    +  CDS            nef (fragment): NEF_HV1LA - Experimental evidence at protein level: Swiss-Prot protein existence level 1. Extracellular Nef protein targets CD4(+) T-lymphocytes for apoptosis by interacting with CXCR4 surface receptors. From Human immunodeficiency virus type 1 group M subtype B (isolate Lai) (HIV-1).
   7890..7916    +  CDS            Rev (fragment): human immunodeficiency virus 1 (HIV-1) Rev protein; rev; enhances nuclear export of unspliced and incompletely spliced viral mRNAs
   7920..8160    +  promoter       U6 promoter: RNA polymerase III promoter for human U6 snRNA
   8190..8265    +  misc_RNA       gRNA scaffold: guide RNA scaffold for the Streptococcus pyogenes CRISPR/Cas9 system
   8318..8498    +  LTR            5' LTR (truncated): truncated 5' long terminal repeat (LTR) from HIV-1
   8576..8697    +  polyA_signal   SV40 poly(A) signal: SV40 polyadenylation signal
   8737..8872    +  rep_origin     SV40 ori: SV40 origin of replication
   8893..8911    -  promoter       T7 promoter: promoter for bacteriophage T7 RNA polymerase
   8919..9074    +  CDS            lacZα (fragment): LacZα fragment of β-galactosidase; lacZ fragment
   9079..9507    +  rep_origin     f1 ori (sequence partly withheld): f1 bacteriophage origin of replication; arrow indicates direction of (+) strand synthesis
   9560..9664    +  promoter       AmpR promoter: bla
   9665..10525   +  CDS            AmpR: β-lactamase; bla; confers resistance to ampicillin, carbenicillin, and related antibiotics
  10696..11284   +  rep_origin     ori: high-copy-number ColE1/pMB1/pBR322/pUC origin of replication
  11467..11559   +  CDS            lacI (fragment): lac repressor; lacI; The lac repressor binds to the lac operator to inhibit transcription in E. coli. This inhibition can be relieved by adding lactose or isopropyl-β-D-thiogalactopyranoside (IPTG).
  11572..11593   +  protein_bind   CAP binding site: CAP binding activates transcription in the presence of cAMP. E. coli catabolite activator protein
  11608..11638   +  promoter       lac promoter: promoter for the E. coli lac operon
  11642..11664   +  protein_bind   lac operator (fragment): The lac repressor binds to the lac operator to inhibit transcription in E. coli. This inhibition can be relieved by adding lactose or isopropyl-β-D-thiogalactopyranoside (IPTG). lac repressor encoded by lacI
