[The description below was written by a language model from this plasmid's Addgene catalogue record and pLannotate feature annotations shown in this document.]
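Description:
CROP_C9_Puro_JAK3 is an 11.7 kb third-generation-style lentiviral transfer plasmid built on the CROPseq backbone. It serves as an all-in-one CRISPR knockout vector carrying a single guide RNA against JAK3. In bacteria it is maintained through a high-copy ColE1/pUC-type origin and selected with ampicillin via the β-lactamase gene. An f1 origin, an SV40 origin and poly(A) signal, and remnants of a lac/lacZα cloning region are also present in the backbone. The viral portion begins with an RSV promoter fused to a truncated HIV-1 5' LTR, which drives Tat-independent production of the genomic RNA. This is followed by the Ψ packaging signal with a gag fragment, the RRE for Rev-dependent nuclear export, and the cPPT/CTS.

The payload has two expression units. An EF-1α core promoter drives Streptococcus pyogenes Cas9, followed in the same orientation by a puromycin N-acetyltransferase coding sequence for selection of transduced cells. The element linking Cas9 and PuroR is not annotated in the feature table. A WPRE downstream enhances transcript expression. The human U6 promoter, the JAK3 spacer and the SpCas9 gRNA scaffold sit after the WPRE, immediately upstream of the truncated 3' LTR. This matches the CROPseq design, in which the guide cassette lies within the 3' LTR region, is copied to the 5' LTR during reverse transcription, and is also included in the polyadenylated Pol II transcript so that guide identity can be read in transcriptome data. According to the record, the construct is used for JAK3 knockout, and the associated publication concerns screening of cancer vulnerabilities in perfusable ex vivo cultures.
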