Addgene plasmid #183304: CROP_C9_Puro_JAK3
Purpose: All-in-One CRISPRko system with a guide RNA that targets JAK3 gene
Depositing lab: Prashant Mali. Depositing organization: University of California, San Diego (UCSD). Publication: Integrated genome and tissue engineering enables screening of cancer vulnerabilities in physiologically relevant perfusable ex vivo cultures. Hu M, Lei XY, Larson JD, McAlonis M, Ford K, McDonald D, Mach K, Rusert JM, Wechsler-Reya RJ, Mali P. Biomaterials. 2022 Jan;280:121276. doi: 10.1016/j.biomaterials.2021.121276. Epub 2021 Dec 2. PubMed 34890975.
Backbone
  Vector backbone: CROPseq
  Vector type: Lentiviral
Growth in bacteria
  Bacterial resistance: Ampicillin, 100 μg/mL
  Growth temperature: 37°C
  Growth strain: NEB Stable
  Copy number: High Copy
Gene/Insert
  Gene/Insert name: JAK3
  gRNA/shRNA sequence: GGAAGCTGTCAAAGTCCTGG
  Species: Synthetic
  Cloning method: Gibson Cloning
Terms and licenses: Academic/Nonprofit Terms; Industry Terms: Not Available to Industry
How to cite: CROP_C9_Puro_JAK3 was a gift from Prashant Mali (Addgene plasmid # 183304 ; http://n2t.net/addgene:183304 ; RRID:Addgene_183304)
